Addgene plasmid #138866: pPD552 ZF93x6-Compact_EYFP
Purpose: EYFP reporter vector for the ZF93x6-Compact promoter
Depositing lab: Joshua Leonard. Depositing organization: Northwestern University. Publication: The COMET toolkit for composing customizable genetic programs in mammalian cells. Donahue PS, Draut JW, Muldoon JJ, Edelstein HI, Bagheri N, Leonard JN. Nat Commun. 2020 Feb 7;11(1):779. doi: 10.1038/s41467-019-14147-5. PubMed 32034124.
Backbone
  Vector backbone: pPD540 Reporter Template v3
  Vector type: Mammalian Expression, Synthetic Biology
Growth in bacteria
  Bacterial resistance: Ampicillin, 100 μg/mL
  Growth temperature: 37°C
  Growth strain: DH5alpha
  Copy number: High Copy
Gene/Insert
  Gene/Insert name: ZF93x6-Compact
  Species: Synthetic
  Promoter: ZF93x6-Compact
  Cloning method: Restriction Enzyme; 5′ cloning site BglII (not destroyed); 3′ cloning site NheI (not destroyed)
  Sequencing primers: 5′ CGACACGGAAATGTTGAATAC; 3′ TAGAAGGCACAGTCGAGG
Terms and licenses: Academic/Nonprofit Terms; Industry Terms: Not Available to Industry
Depositor comments: Leonard Lab plasmid reference number: L1284
How to cite: pPD552 ZF93x6-Compact_EYFP was a gift from Joshua Leonard (Addgene plasmid # 138866 ; http://n2t.net/addgene:138866 ; RRID:Addgene_138866)
