[The description below was written by a language model from this plasmid's Addgene catalogue record and pLannotate feature annotations shown in this document.]
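Description:
pPD552 ZF93x6-Compact_EYFP is a 4.3 kb mammalian expression reporter plasmid from the COMET synthetic biology toolkit, built on the pPD540 Reporter Template v3 backbone. It is propagated in E. coli as a high-copy plasmid through a ColE1/pUC-type origin and selected with ampicillin via the β-lactamase gene and its native promoter. An f1 phage origin and remnants of a lac promoter/operator region are also present as backbone carry-over.

The payload is a synthetic inducible promoter, ZF93x6-Compact, cloned between BglII and NheI sites that remain intact, so the promoter module can be exchanged. The name suggests six closely spaced binding sites for the ZF93 zinc-finger DNA-binding domain, although the feature table does not annotate these sites. It picks up only a fragment of a minimal TATA-box promoter with low basal activity immediately upstream of the reporter. This promoter drives an EYFP coding sequence, a yellow fluorescent protein derived from Aequorea victoria, terminated by the bovine growth hormone polyadenylation signal. Fluorescence should therefore be low unless a cognate zinc-finger transcription factor is supplied in trans.

Downstream, an SV40 early promoter and SV40 polyadenylation signal flank only a short fragment of a bleomycin-family resistance gene, so the record does not support a functional mammalian selection marker, and the plasmid seems suited mainly to transient transfection. It is used as a readout for ZF93-based activators or repressors when characterising and composing genetic programs in mammalian cells.
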