Features (pLannotate 1.2.2; 16 found; start..end, strand, type, name):
    131..147     +  promoter       minP (fragment): minimal TATA-box promoter with low basal activity
    189..905     +  CDS            EYFP: EYFP is a basic (constitutively fluorescent) green/yellow fluorescent protein published in 1996, derived from Aequorea victoria. It is reported to be a very rapidly-maturing weak dimer with high acid sensitivity.
    959..1070    +  polyA_signal   bGH poly(A) signal: bovine growth hormone polyadenylation signal
   1187..1208    +  promoter       SV40 promoter (fragment): SV40 enhancer and early promoter
   1229..1657    +  rep_origin     f1 ori (sequence partly withheld): f1 bacteriophage origin of replication; arrow indicates direction of (+) strand synthesis
   1662..1684    +  promoter       SV40 promoter (fragment): SV40 enhancer and early promoter
   1685..1876    +  promoter       SV40 promoter: SV40 early promoter
   1903..2001    +  CDS            ble (fragment): BLE_KLEPN - Experimental evidence at protein level: Swiss-Prot protein existence level 1. Binding protein with a strong affinity to the bleomycin family of antibiotics. Binds to CL990; an antimitotic-antibiotic compound. From Klebsiella pneumoniae.
   1996..2117    +  polyA_signal   SV40 poly(A) signal: SV40 polyadenylation signal
   2190..2206    -  protein_bind   lac operator: The lac repressor binds to the lac operator to inhibit transcription in E. coli. This inhibition can be relieved by adding lactose or isopropyl-β-D-thiogalactopyranoside (IPTG). lac repressor encoded by lacI
   2214..2244    -  promoter       lac promoter: promoter for the E. coli lac operon
   2259..2280    -  protein_bind   CAP binding site: CAP binding activates transcription in the presence of cAMP. E. coli catabolite activator protein
   2293..2385    -  CDS            lacI (fragment): lac repressor; lacI; The lac repressor binds to the lac operator to inhibit transcription in E. coli. This inhibition can be relieved by adding lactose or isopropyl-β-D-thiogalactopyranoside (IPTG).
   2568..3156    -  rep_origin     ori: high-copy-number ColE1/pMB1/pBR322/pUC origin of replication
   3327..4187    -  CDS            AmpR: β-lactamase; bla; confers resistance to ampicillin, carbenicillin, and related antibiotics
   4188..4292    -  promoter       AmpR promoter: bla
>Addgene plasmid #138866 | pPD552 ZF93x6-Compact_EYFP | addgene full sequence | sequence record 322589 | Addgene NGS Result
GTGCCACCTGACGTCGACGGATCGGGAGATCTGCGAGTTTGTTGGCACGCGATTTGTTGGCTGAGCTTTT
GTTGGCGACTAATTTGTTGGCACGCGATTTGTTGGCTGAGCTTTTGTTGGCAACGCTCTCTAGAGGGTAT
ATAATGGGGGCCACTAGTCTACTACCAGAGCTCATCGCTAGCGCCACCATGGTGAGCAAGGGCGAGGAGC
TGTTCACCGGGGTGGTGCCCATCCTGGTCGAGCTGGACGGCGACGTAAACGGCCACAAGTTCAGCGTGTC
CGGCGAGGGCGAGGGCGATGCCACCTACGGCAAGCTGACCCTGAAGTTCATCTGCACCACCGGCAAGCTG
CCCGTGCCCTGGCCCACCCTCGTGACCACCTTCGGCTACGGCCTGCAGTGCTTCGCCCGCTACCCCGACC
ACATGAAGCAGCACGACTTCTTCAAGTCCGCCATGCCCGAAGGCTACGTCCAGGAGCGCACCATCTTCTT
CAAGGACGACGGCAACTACAAGACCCGCGCCGAGGTGAAGTTCGAGGGCGACACCCTGGTGAACCGCATC
GAGCTGAAGGGCATCGACTTCAAGGAGGACGGCAACATCCTGGGGCACAAGCTGGAGTACAACTACAACA
GCCACAACGTCTATATCATGGCCGACAAGCAGAAGAACGGCATCAAGGTGAACTTCAAGATCCGCCACAA
CATCGAGGACGGCAGCGTGCAGCTCGCCGACCACTACCAGCAGAACACCCCCATCGGCGACGGCCCCGTG
CTGCTGCCCGACAACCACTACCTGAGCTACCAGTCCGCCCTGAGCAAAGACCCCAACGAGAAGCGCGATC
ACATGGTCCTGCTGGAGTTCGTGACCGCCGCCGGGATCACTCTCGGCATGGACGAGCTGTACAAGTAGGC
GGCCGCTCGAGTCTAGAGGGCCCGTTTAAACCCGCTGATCAGCCTCGACTGTGCCTTCTAGTTGCCAGCC
ATCTGTTGTTTGCCCCTCCCCCGTGCCTTCCTTGACCCTGGAAGGTGCCACTCCCACTGTCCTTTCCTAA
TAAAATGAGGAAATTGCATCGCATTGTCTGAGTAGGTGTCATTCTATTCTGGGGGGTGGGGTGGGGCAGG
ACAGCAAGGGGGAGGATTGGGAAGTCAATAGCAGGCATGCTGGGGATGCGGTGGGCTCTATGGCTTCTGA
GGCGGAAAGAACCAGCTGGGGCTCTAGGGGGTATCCCC
[124 nt withheld, positions 1229-1352]
C
[91 nt withheld, positions 1354-1444]
A
[49 nt withheld, positions 1446-1494]
CCTTTGACGTTGGAGTCCACGTTCTTT
[37 nt withheld, positions 1522-1558]
ACCCTATCTCGGTCTATTCTTTTGATTTATAAGGGATTTTGCCGATTTCGGCCTATTGGTTAAAAAATGA
GCTGATTTAACAAAAATTTAACGCGAATTAATTCTGTGGAATGTGTGTCAGTTAGGCTCAATTAGTCAGC
AACCATAGTCCCGCCCCTAACTCCGCCCATCCCGCCCCTAACTCCGCCCAGTTCCGCCCATTCTCCGCCC
CATGGCTGACTAATTTTTTTTATTTATGCAGAGGCCGAGGCCGCCTCTGCCTCTGAGCTATTCCAGAAGT
AGTGAGGAGGCTTTTTTGGAGGCCTAGGCTTTTGCAAAAAGCTCCCGGGAGCTTGTATATCCATTTTCGG
AGGTTGGGCTTCGGAATCGTTTTCCGGGACGCCGGCTGGATGATCCTCCAGCGCGGGGATCTCATGCTGG
AGTTCTTCGCCCACCCCAACTTGTTTATTGCAGCTTATAATGGTTACAAATAAAGCAATAGCATCACAAA
TTTCACAAATAAAGCATTTTTTTCACTGCATTCTAGTTGTGGTTTGTCCAAACTCATCAATGTATCTTAT
CATGTCTGTATACCGTCGACCTCTAGCTAGAGCTTGGCGTAATCATGGTCATAGCTGTTTCCTGTGTGAA
ATTGTTATCCGCTCACAATTCCACACAACATACGAGCCGGAAGCATAAAGTGTAAAGCCTGGGGTGCCTA
ATGAGTGAGCTAACTCACATTAATTGCGTTGCGCTCACTGCCCGCTTTCCAGTCGGGAAACCTGTCGTGC
CAGCTGCATTAATGAATCGGCCAACGCGCGGGGAGAGGCGGTTTGCGTATTGGGCGCTCTTCCGCTTCCT
CGCTCACTGACTCGCTGCGCTCGGTCGTTCGGCTGCGGCGAGCGGTATCAGCTCACTCAAAGGCGGTAAT
ACGGTTATCCACAGAATCAGGGGATAACGCAGGAAAGAACATGTGAGCAAAAGGCCAGCAAAAGGCCAGG
AACCGTAAAAAGGCCGCGTTGCTGGCGTTTTTCCATAGGCTCCGCCCCCCTGACGAGCATCACAAAAATC
GACGCTCAAGTCAGAGGTGGCGAAACCCGACAGGACTATAAAGATACCAGGCGTTTCCCCCTGGAAGCTC
CCTCGTGCGCTCTCCTGTTCCGACCCTGCCGCTTACCGGATACCTGTCCGCCTTTCTCCCTTCGGGAAGC
GTGGCGCTTTCTCATAGCTCACGCTGTAGGTATCTCAGTTCGGTGTAGGTCGTTCGCTCCAAGCTGGGCT
GTGTGCACGAACCCCCCGTTCAGCCCGACCGCTGCGCCTTATCCGGTAACTATCGTCTTGAGTCCAACCC
GGTAAGACACGACTTATCGCCACTGGCAGCAGCCACTGGTAACAGGATTAGCAGAGCGAGGTATGTAGGC
GGTGCTACAGAGTTCTTGAAGTGGTGGCCTAACTACGGCTACACTAGAAGAACAGTATTTGGTATCTGCG
CTCTGCTGAAGCCAGTTACCTTCGGAAAAAGAGTTGGTAGCTCTTGATCCGGCAAACAAACCACCGCTGG
TAGCGGTGGTTTTTTTGTTTGCAAGCAGCAGATTACGCGCAGAAAAAAAGGATCTCAAGAAGATCCTTTG
ATCTTTTCTACGGGGTCTGACGCTCAGTGGAACGAAAACTCACGTTAAGGGATTTTGGTCATGAGATTAT
CAAAAAGGATCTTCACCTAGATCCTTTTAAATTAAAAATGAAGTTTTAAATCAATCTAAAGTATATATGA
GTAAACTTGGTCTGACAGTTACCAATGCTTAATCAGTGAGGCACCTATCTCAGCGATCTGTCTATTTCGT
TCATCCATAGTTGCCTGACTCCCCGTCGTGTAGATAACTACGATACGGGAGGGCTTACCATCTGGCCCCA
GTGCTGCAATGATACCGCGAGATCCACGCTCACCGGCTCCAGATTTATCAGCAATAAACCAGCCAGCCGG
AAGGGCCGAGCGCAGAAGTGGTCCTGCAACTTTATCCGCCTCCATCCAGTCTATTAATTGTTGCCGGGAA
GCTAGAGTAAGTAGTTCGCCAGTTAATAGTTTGCGCAACGTTGTTGCCATTGCTACAGGCATCGTGGTGT
CACGCTCGTCGTTTGGTATGGCTTCATTCAGCTCCGGTTCCCAACGATCAAGGCGAGTTACATGATCCCC
CATGTTGTGCAAAAAAGCGGTTAGCTCCTTCGGTCCTCCGATCGTTGTCAGAAGTAAGTTGGCCGCAGTG
TTATCACTCATGGTTATGGCAGCACTGCATAATTCTCTTACTGTCATGCCATCCGTAAGATGCTTTTCTG
TGACTGGTGAGTACTCAACCAAGTCATTCTGAGAATAGTGTATGCGGCGACCGAGTTGCTCTTGCCCGGC
GTCAATACGGGATAATACCGCGCCACATAGCAGAACTTTAAAAGTGCTCATCATTGGAAAACGTTCTTCG
GGGCGAAAACTCTCAAGGATCTTACCGCTGTTGAGATCCAGTTCGATGTAACCCACTCGTGCACCCAACT
GATCTTCAGCATCTTTTACTTTCACCAGCGTTTCTGGGTGAGCAAAAACAGGAAGGCAAAATGCCGCAAA
AAAGGGAATAAGGGCGACACGGAAATGTTGAATACTCATACTCTTCCTTTTTCAATATTATTGAAGCATT
TATCAGGGTTATTGTCTCATGAGCGGATACATATTTGAATGTATTTAGAAAAATAAACAAATAGGGGTTC
CGCGCACATTTCCCCGAAAA
