>Addgene plasmid #138866 | pPD552 ZF93x6-Compact_EYFP | depositor partial sequence | sequence record 268399 | ZF93x6-Compact promoter
GATCTGCGAGTTTGTTGGCACGCGATTTGTTGGCTGAGCTTTTGTTGGCGACTAATTTGTTGGCACGCGA
TTTGTTGGCTGAGCTTTTGTTGGCAACGCTCTCTAGAGGGTATATAATGGGGGCCACTAGTCTACTACCA
GAGCTCATCGCTAGC
